Addgene plasmid #66609: pEGFP-Sec23A
Purpose: GFP fusion of Sec23A
Depositing lab: David Stephens. Depositing organization: University of Bristol. Publication: COPI-coated ER-to-Golgi transport complexes segregate from COPII in close proximity to ER exit sites. Stephens DJ, Lin-Marq N, Pagano A, Pepperkok R, Paccaud JP. J Cell Sci. 2000 Jun;113 ( Pt 12):2177-85. PubMed 10825291.
Backbone
  Vector backbone: pEGFP-C1
  Backbone manufacturer: Clontech
  Vector type: Mammalian Expression
  Selectable markers: Neomycin (select with G418)
Growth in bacteria
  Bacterial resistance: Kanamycin, 50 μg/mL
  Growth temperature: 37°C
  Growth strain: DH5alpha
  Copy number: High Copy
Gene/Insert
  Gene/Insert name: Sec23A
  Species: H. sapiens (human)
  Entrez Gene: SEC23A (a.k.a. CLSD, hSec23A)
  Tag / fusion protein: EGFP (N terminal on insert)
Terms and licenses: Academic/Nonprofit Terms; Industry Terms: Not Available to Industry
How to cite: pEGFP-Sec23A was a gift from David Stephens (Addgene plasmid # 66609 ; http://n2t.net/addgene:66609 ; RRID:Addgene_66609)
