[The description below was written by a language model from this plasmid's Addgene catalogue record.]
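Description:
pEGFP-Sec23A is a mammalian expression plasmid built on the Clontech pEGFP-C1 backbone, carrying human SEC23A fused at its N terminus to EGFP. It is maintained as a high-copy plasmid in E. coli under kanamycin selection, and the same backbone provides a neomycin resistance marker so that transfected mammalian cells can be selected with G418 if stable lines are wanted. The record does not include a feature table and does not explicitly name the promoter, origins of replication or polyadenylation signals. The pEGFP-C1 series is generally known to drive expression of the EGFP fusion from the CMV immediate-early promoter, with the multiple cloning site placed downstream of the EGFP coding sequence, which is consistent with the N-terminal tag placement listed here.

The payload encodes Sec23A, a component of the COPII coat that assembles at endoplasmic reticulum exit sites and mediates the budding of cargo-carrying vesicles destined for the Golgi. Fusing it to EGFP allows the protein, and therefore COPII-coated structures, to be visualised by fluorescence microscopy in living or fixed cells. The associated publication concerns the spatial relationship between COPII at ER exit sites and COPI-coated ER-to-Golgi transport complexes, so the construct's documented use is as a fluorescent marker for ER exit sites and COPII dynamics in studies of early secretory pathway trafficking. The record does not specify the cloning sites used, the exact boundaries of the insert, or any linker between EGFP and Sec23A.
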