>Addgene plasmid #66609 | pEGFP-Sec23A | addgene partial sequence | sequence record 116800 | CMV-F 5'-CGCAAATGGGCGGTAGGCGTG-3'
GTGAACCGTCAGATCCGCTAGCGCTACCGGTCGCCACCATGGTGAGCAAGGGCGAGGAGCTGTTCACCGG
GGTGGTGCCCATCCTGGTCGAGCTGGACGGCGACGTAAACGGCCACAAGTTCAGCGTGTCCGGCGAGGGC
GAGGGCGATGCCACCTACGGCAAGCTGACCCTGAAGTTCATCTGCACCACCGGCAAGCTGCCCGTGCCCT
GGCCCACCCTCGTGACCACCCTGACCTACGGCGTGCAGTGCTTCAGCCGCTACCCCGACCACATGAAGCA
GCACGACTTCTTCAAGTCCGCCATGCCCGAAGGCTACGTCCAGGAGCGCACCATCTTCTTCAAGGACGAC
GGCAACTACAAGACCCGCGCCGAGGTGAAGTTCGAGGGCGACACCCTGGTGAACCGCATCGAGCTGAAGG
GCATCGACTTCAAGGAGGACGGCAACATCCTGGGGCACAAGCTGGAGTACAACTACAACAGCCACAACGT
CTATATCATGGCCGACAAGCAGAAGAACGGCATCAAGGTGAACTTCAAGATCCGCCACAACATCGAGGAC
GGCAGCGTGCAGCTCGCCGACCACTACCAGCAGAACACCCCCATCGGCGACGGCCCCGTGCTGCTGCCCG
ACAACCACTACCTGAGCACCCAGTCCGCCCTGAGCAAAGACCCCAACGAGAAGCGCGATCACATGGTCCT
GCTGGAGTTCGTGACCGCCGCC
