>Addgene plasmid #66609 | pEGFP-Sec23A | addgene partial sequence | sequence record 118071 | EGFP-C 5'-CATGGTCCTGCTGGAGTTCGTG-3'
GGGCTGCAGGAATTCGATCGGCCTCACTGGCCGTCGACTACATCAAACTCCACAATGACAACCTATTTGG
AATTCATTCAACAAAATGAAGAACGAGATGGAGTCCGATTTAGTTGGAATGTTTGGCCATCAAGTCGACT
GGAAGCTACAAGAATGGTTGTTCCTGTGGCAGCCCTGTTTACACCACTGAAAGAGAGACCTGACTTACCA
CCTATTCAATATGAACCTGTTCTGTGTAGTAGGACCACTTGCCGTGCAGTTTTGAATCCTTTATGTCAAG
TGGATTATCGAGCAAAACTTTGGGCTTGCAACTTTTGTTACCAAAGGAATCAGTTTCCACCTAGTTATGC
TGGTATATCTGAACTGAATCAGCCTGCTGAACTTTTACCTCAGTTTTCTAGCATTGAATATGTAGTTCTG
CGTGGTCCTCAGATGCCTTTGATATTCCTCTATGTGGTTGATACTTGCATGGAAGATGAAGATTTACAAG
CCCTGAAAGAATCCATGCAGATGTCATTAAGTCTTTTACCACCTACAGCTTTGGTTGGACTTATTACTTT
TGGGAGAATGGTTCAGGTTCATGAACTTGGATGTGAAGGCATTTC
